Addgene plasmid #68654: pMpGWB326
Purpose: (Empty Backbone) Gateway binary vector designed for transgenic research with Marchantia polymorpha as well as other plants
Depositing lab: Takayuki Kohchi. Depositing organization: Kyoto University, Graduate School of Biostudies. Publication: Development of Gateway Binary Vector Series with Four Different Selection Markers for the Liverwort Marchantia polymorpha. Ishizaki K, Nishihama R, Ueda M, Inoue K, Ishida S, Nishimura Y, Shikanai T, Kohchi T. PLoS One. 2015 Sep 25;10(9):e0138876. doi: 10.1371/journal.pone.0138876. eCollection 2015. PONE-D-15-25288 PubMed 26406247.
Backbone
  Vector backbone: pMpGWB300
  Backbone manufacturer: Kohchi Lab., Kyoto University
  Backbone size (bp): 10455
  Modifications to backbone: Coding sequence for TagRFP is cloned downstream of the Gateway cassette.
  Vector type: Plant Expression
  Promoter: No Promoter
  Selectable markers: Chlorsulfuron
  Tag / fusion protein: TagRFP (C terminal on insert)
Growth in bacteria
  Bacterial resistance: Chloramphenicol and Spectinomycin, 25 & 50 μg/mL
  Growth temperature: 37°C
  Growth strain: DB3.1
  Copy number: High Copy
Gene/Insert
  Cloning method: Gateway Cloning
Resource information
  A portion of this plasmid was derived from a plasmid made by: The Gateway cassette was provided by Tsuyoshi Nakagawa at Shimane University, Japan.
Terms and licenses: Academic/Nonprofit Terms; Industry Terms: Not Available to Industry
How to cite: pMpGWB326 was a gift from Takayuki Kohchi (Addgene plasmid # 68654 ; http://n2t.net/addgene:68654 ; RRID:Addgene_68654)
