[The description below was written by a language model from this plasmid's Addgene catalogue record and pLannotate feature annotations shown in this document.]
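Description:
pMpGWB326 is an empty Gateway destination binary vector for Agrobacterium-mediated plant transformation, built on the pMpGWB300 backbone and designed mainly for the liverwort Marchantia polymorpha, though it is also described as usable in other plants. The backbone carries a ColE1/pMB1-type origin with a bom site for high-copy maintenance in E. coli, together with the pVS1 oriV, RepA and StaA functions that allow replication and stable inheritance in Agrobacterium. An aadA gene provides spectinomycin selection in bacteria. Because the unrecombined Gateway cassette contains the gyrase toxin gene ccdB along with a chloramphenicol resistance gene, the empty vector is kept in a ccdB-tolerant strain (DB3.1) under combined chloramphenicol and spectinomycin selection.

Between the nopaline-type right and left T-DNA borders lie two units. The first is the attR1–CmR–ccdB–attR2 cassette, followed directly by the TagRFP coding sequence and a NOS terminator. No promoter sits upstream of the cassette, so an LR reaction with an entry clone must supply the regulatory sequence, typically a promoter alone or a genomic fragment comprising a promoter and coding region. The transferred sequence is then joined to TagRFP as a C-terminal red fluorescent fusion or reporter. This makes the vector suited to promoter-reporter analysis or to expressing tagged proteins under their native control, and ccdB loss counterselects non-recombinant plasmids. The second unit, in the opposite orientation, is the plant selection marker: an enhanced CaMV 35S promoter driving an acetolactate synthase gene (annotated by similarity to tobacco SURB) with a CaMV poly(A) signal, conferring chlorsulfuron resistance on transformants. The annotated sequence is 12,881 nt, longer than the listed backbone size, consistent with the added TagRFP and Gateway elements.
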