Features (pLannotate 1.2.2; 28 found; start..end, strand, type, name):
     54..78      -  misc_feature   RB T-DNA repeat: right border repeat from nopaline C58 T-DNA
    144..298     -  CDS            lacZα (fragment): LacZα fragment of β-galactosidase; lacZ fragment
    323..447     +  protein_bind   attR1: mutant version of attR; recombination site for the Gateway® LR reaction LR Clonase™
    484..514     +  promoter       lac UV5 promoter: E. coli lac promoter with an "up" mutation
    538..567     +  promoter       cat promoter (fragment): promoter of the E. coli cat gene encoding chloramphenicol acetyltransferase
    568..1227    +  CDS            CmR: chloramphenicol acetyltransferase; cat; confers resistance to chloramphenicol
   1406..1564    +  CDS            ccdA (fragment): CCDA_ECO57 - Also known as H, letA. Experimental evidence at protein level: Swiss-Prot protein existence level 1. Antitoxin component of a type II toxin-antitoxin (TA) system which inhibits the post-segregational killing (PSK) of plasmid-free cells, also referred to as a plasmid addiction system. Binds to and blocks the activity of CcdB; will also remove bound CcdB protein from the CcdB-GyrA complex by forming a CcdA-CcdB complex, a process termed rejuvenation. Functions as a transcriptional corepressor for the ccdAB operon, repression also requires CcdB (By similarity). From Escherichia coli
   1569..1874    +  CDS            ccdB: CcdB, a bacterial toxin that poisons DNA gyrase; ccdB; Plasmids containing the ccdB gene cannot be propagated in standard E. coli strains.
   1915..2039    -  protein_bind   attR2: mutant version of attR; recombination site for the Gateway® LR reaction LR Clonase™
   2071..2763    +  CDS            TagRFP: TagRFP is a basic (constitutively fluorescent) red fluorescent protein published in 2007, derived from Entacmaea quadricolor. It has very low acid sensitivity.
   2788..3040    +  terminator     NOS terminator: nopaline synthase terminator and poly(A) signal
   3096..3118    -  protein_bind   lac operator (fragment): The lac repressor binds to the lac operator to inhibit transcription in E. coli. This inhibition can be relieved by adding lactose or isopropyl-β-D-thiogalactopyranoside (IPTG). lac repressor encoded by lacI
   3122..3152    -  promoter       lac promoter: promoter for the E. coli lac operon
   3167..3188    -  protein_bind   CAP binding site: CAP binding activates transcription in the presence of cAMP. E. coli catabolite activator protein
   3273..3448    -  polyA_signal   CaMV poly(A) signal: cauliflower mosaic virus polyadenylation signal
   3459..5204    -  CDS            ALS SURB (fragment): ILVB2_TOBAC - Experimental evidence at protein level: Swiss-Prot protein existence level 1. From Nicotiana tabacum (Common tobacco).
   5532..6208    -  promoter       CaMV 35S promoter (enhanced): cauliflower mosaic virus 35S promoter with a duplicated enhancer region
   6403..6427    -  misc_feature   LB T-DNA repeat: left border repeat from nopaline C58 T-DNA
   6686..6709    +  promoter       Pc promoter (fragment): intI1 (promoter lies within the coding sequence); class 1 integron promoter
   6885..6941    +  CDS            GmR (fragment): gentamycin acetyltransferase; aacC1; confers resistance to gentamycin
   6952..7739    +  CDS            SmR (fragment): aminoglycoside adenylyltransferase (Murphy, 1985); aadA; confers resistance to spectinomycin and streptomycin
   7985..8573    +  rep_origin     ori: high-copy-number ColE1/pMB1/pBR322/pUC origin of replication
   8759..8899    -  misc_feature   bom: basis of mobility region from pBR322
   9001..9040    -  CDS            rop (fragment): Rop protein, which maintains plasmids at low copy number; rop
   9243..9437    -  rep_origin     pVS1 oriV: origin of replication for the Pseudomonas plasmid pVS1 (Heeb et al., 2000)
   9503..10576   -  CDS            pVS1 RepA: replication protein from the Pseudomonas plasmid pVS1 (Heeb et al., 2000)
  11005..11634   -  CDS            pVS1 StaA: stability protein from the Pseudomonas plasmid pVS1 (Heeb et al., 2000)
  12194..12595   -  CDS            Y4CG_SINFN (fragment): Protein inferred from homology: Swiss-Prot protein existence level 3. From Sinorhizobium fredii (strain NBRC 101917 / NGR234).
>Addgene plasmid #68654 | pMpGWB326 | depositor full sequence | sequence record 122055 | pMpGWB326 sequence 12881 bps
TTTCACGCCCTTTTAAATATCCGATTATTCTAATAAACGCTCTTTTCTCTTAGGTTTACCCGCCAATATA
TCCTGTCAAACACTGATAGTTTAAACTGAAGGCGGGAAACGACAATCTGATCCAAGCTCAAGCTGCTCTA
GCATTCGCCATTCAGGCTGCGCAACTGTTGGGAAGGGCGATCGGTGCGGGCCTCTTCGCTATTACGCCAG
CTGGCGAAAGGGGGATGTGCTGCAAGGCGATTAAGTTGGGTAACGCCAGGGTTTTCCCAGTCACGACGTT
GTAAAACGACGGCCAGTGCCAAGCTTGGGTCTAGAGTTATCAACAAGTTTGTACAAAAAAGCTGAACGAG
AAACGTAAAATGATATAAATATCAATATATTAAATTAGATTTTGCATAAAAAACAGACTACATAATACTG
TAAAACACAACATATCCAGTCACTATGGCGGCCCCTCGAGGGGCCGCATTAGGCACCCCAGGCTTTACAC
TTTATGCTTCCGGCTCGTATAATGTGTGGATTTTGAGTTAGGATCCGTCGAGATTTTCAGGAGCTAAGGA
AGCTAAAATGGAGAAAAAAATCACTGGATATACCACCGTTGATATATCCCAATGGCATCGTAAAGAACAT
TTTGAGGCATTTCAGTCAGTTGCTCAATGTACCTATAACCAGACCGTTCAGCTGGATATTACGGCCTTTT
TAAAGACCGTAAAGAAAAATAAGCACAAGTTTTATCCGGCCTTTATTCACATTCTTGCCCGCCTGATGAA
TGCTCATCCGGAATTCCGTATGGCAATGAAAGACGGTGAGCTGGTGATATGGGATAGTGTTCACCCTTGT
TACACCGTTTTCCATGAGCAAACTGAAACGTTTTCATCGCTCTGGAGTGAATACCACGACGATTTCCGGC
AGTTTCTACACATATATTCGCAAGATGTGGCGTGTTACGGTGAAAACCTGGCCTATTTCCCTAAAGGGTT
TATTGAGAATATGTTTTTCGTCTCAGCCAATCCCTGGGTGAGTTTCACCAGTTTTGATTTAAACGTGGCC
AATATGGACAACTTCTTCGCCCCCGTTTTCACCATGGGCAAATATTATACGCAAGGCGACAAGGTGCTGA
TGCCGCTGGCGATTCAGGTTCATCATGCCGTTTGTGATGGCTTCCATGTCGGCAGAATGCTTAATGAATT
ACAACAGTACTGCGATGAGTGGCAGGGCGGGGCGTAAAGATCTGGATCCGGCTTACTAAAAGCCAGATAA
CAGTATGCGTATTTGCGCGCTGATTTTTGCGGTATAAGAATATATACTGATATGTATACCCGAAGTATGT
CAAAAAGAGGTATGCTATGAAGCAGCGTATTACAGTGACAGTTGACAGCGACAGCTATCAGTTGCTCAAG
GCATATATGATGTCAATATCTCCGGTCTGGTAAGCACAACCATGCAGAATGAAGCCCGTCGTCTGCGTGC
CGAACGCTGGAAAGCGGAAAATCAGGAAGGGATGGCTGAGGTCGCCCGGTTTATTGAAATGAACGGCTCT
TTTGCTGACGAGAACAGGGGCTGGTGAAATGCAGTTTAAGGTTTACACCTATAAAAGAGAGAGCCGTTAT
CGTCTGTTTGTGGATGTACAGAGTGATATTATTGACACGCCCGGGCGACGGATGGTGATCCCCCTGGCCA
GTGCACGTCTGCTGTCAGATAAAGTCCCCCGTGAACTTTACCCGGTGGTGCATATCGGGGATGAAAGCTG
GCGCATGATGACCACCGATATGGCCAGTGTGCCGGTCTCCGTTATCGGGGAAGAAGTGGCTGATCTCAGC
CACCGCGAAAATGACATCAAAAACGCCATTAACCTGATGTTCTGGGGAATATAAATGTCAGGCTCCCTTA
TACACAGCCAGTCTGCAGGTCGACCATAGTGACTGGATATGTTGTGTTTTACAGTATTATGTAGTCTGTT
TTTTATGCAAAATCTAATTTAATATATTGATATTTATATCATTTTACGTTTCTCGTTCAGCTTTCTTGTA
CAAAGTGGTTGATAACAGCGCTGGAGGCTCCGGTGGGAGCATGAGCGAGCTGATTAAGGAGAACATGCAC
ATGAAGCTGTACATGGAGGGCACCGTGAACAACCACCACTTCAAGTGCACATCCGAGGGCGAAGGCAAGC
CCTACGAGGGCACCCAGACCATGAGAATCAAGGTGGTCGAGGGCGGCCCTCTCCCCTTCGCCTTCGACAT
CCTGGCTACCAGCTTCATGTACGGCAGCAGAACCTTCATCAACCACACCCAGGGCATCCCCGACTTCTTT
AAGCAGTCCTTCCCTGAGGGCTTCACATGGGAGAGAGTCACCACATACGAAGACGGGGGCGTGCTGACCG
CTACCCAGGACACCAGCCTCCAGGACGGCTGCCTCATCTACAACGTCAAGATCAGAGGGGTGAACTTCCC
ATCCAACGGCCCTGTGATGCAGAAGAAAACACTCGGCTGGGAGGCCAACACCGAGATGCTGTACCCCGCT
GACGGCGGCCTGGAAGGCAGAAGCGACATGGCCCTGAAGCTCGTGGGCGGGGGCCACCTGATCTGCAACT
TCAAGACCACATACAGATCCAAGAAACCCGCTAAGAACCTCAAGATGCCCGGCGTCTACTATGTGGACCA
CAGACTGGAAAGAATCAAGGAGGCCGACAAAGAGACCTACGTCGAGCAGCACGAGGTGGCTGTGGCCAGA
TACTGCGACCTCCCTAGCAAACTGGGGCACAAGTGAGCTTAGAGCTCGAATTTCCCCGATCGTTCAAACA
TTTGGCAATAAAGTTTCTTAAGATTGAATCCTGTTGCCGGTCTTGCGATGATTATCATATAATTTCTGTT
GAATTACGTTAAGCATGTAATAATTAACATGTAATGCATGACGTTATTTATGAGATGGGTTTTTATGATT
AGAGTCCCGCAATTATACATTTAATACGCGATAGAAAACAAAATATAGCGCGCAAACTAGGATAAATTAT
CGCGCGCGGTGTCATCTATGTTACTAGATCGGGAATTGGTTCCGGAACCAATTCGTAATCATGGTCATAG
CTGTTTCCTGTGTGAAATTGTTATCCGCTCACAATTCCACACAACATACGAGCCGGAAGCATAAAGTGTA
AAGCCTGGGGTGCCTAATGAGTGAGCTAACTCACATTAGGCTGAATTAGGCGCGCCTATTTCTGAATTCA
ACACATTGCGGACGTTTTTAATGTACTGAATTAACGCCGAATTAATTCGGGGGATCTGGATTTTAGTACT
GGATTTTGGTTTTAGGAATTAGAAATTTTATTGATAGAAGTATTTTACAAATACAAATACATACTAAGGG
TTTCTTATATGCTCAACACATGAGCGAAACCCTATAGGAACCCTAAATTCCCTTATCTGGGAACTACTCA
CACATTATTATGGAGAAACTCGAAGTTAGTATATAGTCCTTCCATCACCCTCTGTGATAATCTCCTTAAA
ACTTGCTCCCCCAGGAATCATAGGCAGAACGTGCTCCTGGTGGGGAACTATCACATCCAGTAAATAAGGA
CCGGGAGAATCTAGCATAGTTTGAATTGCTGCTCTTAGTTCATCCTTCTTCACCACACGCGCATTTGGCA
CCTTGAAACCGTCTGCAACTGTACAGAAGTCGGGGTAGATCTGCTCCTCGTGATCTGGATCACCTAAGTA
AGTATGTGCTCTGTTGGCCTTGTAGAATCTATCCTCCAATTGTACGACCATTCCTAGATGTTGGTTGTTT
AAGATCATGATCTTCACGGGTAACTTCTCCACAAAAATTGTAGCCAACTCCTGTACGTTCATCACAAAGC
TACCATCGCCATCGATGTCGATCACAGGAATATCTGGTTGAGTTGCGGCAGCCCCCAAAGCAGAAGGAAG
TCCGAATCCCATGGCTCCAAGACCTCCAGATGTCAACCAACGCCGCGGTTCGTTGTACTTGAACCACTGG
GCTGCCCACATTTGATGTTGGCCAACACCAGTAGATATGATGGCATTTCCACCAGTGAGTTCGTACAGCG
TCTGTATGGCAGATTGAGGAGCAATGGCATCCTCGAATACGGGAAACTTCATTGGCCATTTCTGCTTTTG
TTCTTCTAGTTCTGCCACCCAGTTGGAGAAGTCGAAAGTCCTCTTTTGACTCTTCAAGAGGGCATTGATT
TCACTTAGCGCAGGTTTCACATCAGCACACATGGACACATGGGGCTGTTTGTTCTTTCCAATTTCAGCAG
GGTCAATATCGATATGAACGATGCTGGACCTGCTAGCAAAAGTCTCCAGTTTACCAGTCACTCGATCGTC
GAAACGCACTCCAAATGCCAACAACAGATCTGCTTGGTCCACGGCGTAGTTGGCGTAAACAGTTCCATGC
ATTCCAAGCATTTTCAAACTTAATGGATCAGACTCGGGATACGCTCCCAAACCCATTAAAGTCGATGTGA
TAGGAATTCCGGTAAGCTCGACAAATTCCCTCAACTCTTCGCTGGCGTGATTGCAACCTCCTCCAGAATA
CACTACAGGCTTCTTAGAACTAGAAATGAGTCTTATAATCTGCTCGATTAACGTTGGTTCCGGTGGCCGA
GGCAGTCGTTGTAAGTAGCCCTTCAGTTGCATTGGCTGAGACCAATCTGGAATAGCCATTTGCTGTTGCA
CGTCCTTGGGAATATCTACCAAGACTGGGCCCGGCCTACCTGAAGCTGCCAAAAAGAAAGCCTCCCTGAT
TACGCGAGGGATGTCATCAATGTTCATAACAAGGTAATTGTGCTTGGTGATCGATCTCGTAACCTCCACA
ATTGGAGTTTCTTGAAAAGCATCGGTACCAATCATCCTACTGGATACTTGACCTGTAATGGCCACTAGTG
GCACACTGTCCAAGAGGGCATCAGCGAGCCCGGTAACAAGATTGGTCGCTCCAGGACCGGATGTGGCTAT
ACAAACCCCTACTCGTCCAGACGATTTAGCATAACCTTCAGCAGCGAAAATCTCCCCCTGCTCGTGGCGA
CAGAGAATGTTGCGGATGCTGCTGGAACGTGTAAGAGCCTGGTGAATCTCCATAGACGCTCCGCCGGGAT
AAGCGAACACCGTTCTAATCCCTTCTCGCTCAAGAGCCTCCACCAAAATGTCGGCTCCTTTGCGGGGCTC
GTCATCCTTGTAGCGAGACTGAAAGTCGGACGGGGTTGGTGCAACGAGTGACTTCCCGCTGCTAAGCCGT
GGTCCACTCACATCGACTGCAGACTGGATCTTCTCGCTAACAGCTTGGGCTTTCACTTCCAGTGAACGCT
CAGTCTTCCGAGAGGTGTTGTATGCATGTCCCCTCAGAGCGGCTCCCGAGAAGAAACCACTCCTCACCTT
TAGCTCTTTAGCTCCCTTGCAACAAGACCTTGCCGATGGCTGCACCTTCTCCAGGCTCGCTATGCTCAAA
GGCACAGCTGCGCATCCACTAATTGACGCCATGCTCGAGAGAGATAGATTTGTAGAGAGAGACTGGTGAT
TTCAGCGTGTCCTCTCCAAATGAAATGAACTTCCTTATATAGAGGAAGGGTCTTGCGAAGGATAGTGGGA
TTGTGCGTCATCCCTTACGTCAGTGGAGATATCACATCAATCCACTTGCTTTGAAGACGTGGTTGGAACG
TCTTCTTTTTCCACGATGCTCCTCGTGGGTGGGGGTCCATCTTTGGGACCACTGTCGGCAGAGGCATCTT
GAACGATAGCCTTTCCTTTATCGCAATTATGGCATTTGTAGGTGCCACCTTCCTTTTCTACTGTCCTTTT
GATGAAGTGACAGATAGCTGGGCAATGGAATCCGAGGAGGTTTCCCGATATTACCCTTTGTTGAAAAGTC
TCAATAGCCCTTTGGTCTTCTGAGACTGTATCTTTGATATTCTTGGAGTAGACGAGAGTGTCGTGCTCCA
CCATGTTCACATCAATCCACTTGCTTTGAAGACGTGGTTGGAACGTCTTCTTTTTCCACGATGCTCCTCG
TGGGTGGGGGTCCATCTTTGGGACCACTGTCGGCAGAGGCATCTTGAACGATAGCCTTTCCTTTATCGCA
ATGATGGCATTTGTAGGTGCCACCTTCCTTTTCTACTGTCCTTTTGATGAAGTGACAGATAGCTGGGCAA
TGGAATCCGAGGAGGTTTCCCGATATTACCCTTTGTTGAAAAGTCTCAATAGCCCTTTGGTCTTCTGAGA
CTGTATCTTTGATATTCTTGGAGTAGACGAGAGTGTCGTGCTCCACCATGTTGGCAAGCTGCTCTAGCCA
ATACGCAAACCGAATTCAGAAATAAATTCAGCCTAATTCGGCGTTAATTCAGTACATTAAAAACGTCCGC
AATGTGTTATTAAGTTGTCTAAGCGTCAATTTGTTTACACCACAATATATCCTGCCACCAGCCAGCCAAC
AGCTCCCCGACCGGCAGCTCGGCACAAAATCACCACTCGATACAGGCAGCCCATCAGTCCGGGACGGCGT
CAGCGGGAGAGCCGTTGTAAGGCGGCAGACTTTGCTCATGTTACCGATGCTATTCGGAAGAACGGCAACT
AAGCTGCCGGGTTTGAAACACGGATGATCTCGCGGAGGGTAGCATGTTGATTGTAACGATGACAGAGCGT
TGCTGCCTGTGATCAATTCGGGCACGAACCCAGTGGACATAAGCCTGTTCGGTTCGTAAGCTGTAATGCA
AGTAGCGTATGCGCTCACGCAACTGGTCCAGAACCTTGACCGAACGCAGCGGTGGTAACGGCGCAGTGGC
GGTTTTCATGGCTTGTTATGACTGTTTTTTTGGGGTACAGTCTATGCCTCGGGCATCCAAGCAGCAAGCG
CGTTACGCCGTGGGTCGATGTTTGATGTTATGGAGCAGCAACGATGTTACGCAGCAGGGCAGTCGCCCTA
AAACAAAGTTAAACATCATGGGGGAAGCGGTGATCGCCGAAGTATCGACTCAACTATCAGAGGTAGTTGG
CGTCATCGAGCGCCATCTCGAACCGACGTTGCTGGCCGTACATTTGTACGGCTCCGCAGTGGATGGCGGC
CTGAAGCCACACAGTGATATTGATTTGCTGGTTACGGTGACCGTAAGGCTTGATGAAACAACGCGGCGAG
CTTTGATCAACGACCTTTTGGAAACTTCGGCTTCCCCTGGAGAGAGCGAGATTCTCCGCGCTGTAGAAGT
CACCATTGTTGTGCACGACGACATCATTCCGTGGCGTTATCCAGCTAAGCGCGAACTGCAATTTGGAGAA
TGGCAGCGCAATGACATTCTTGCAGGTATCTTCGAGCCAGCCACGATCGACATTGATCTGGCTATCTTGC
TGACAAAAGCAAGAGAACATAGCGTTGCCTTGGTAGGTCCAGCGGCGGAGGAACTCTTTGATCCGGTTCC
TGAACAGGATCTATTTGAGGCGCTAAATGAAACCTTAACGCTATGGAACTCGCCGCCCGACTGGGCTGGC
GATGAGCGAAATGTAGTGCTTACGTTGTCCCGCATTTGGTACAGCGCAGTAACCGGCAAAATCGCGCCGA
AGGATGTCGCTGCCGACTGGGCAATGGAGCGCCTGCCGGCCCAGTATCAGCCCGTCATACTTGAAGCTAG
ACAGGCTTATCTTGGACAAGAAGAAGATCGCTTGGCCTCGCGCGCAGATCAGTTGGAAGAATTTGTCCAC
TACGTGAAAGGCGAGATCACCAAGGTAGTCGGCAAATAATGTCTAGCTAGAAATTCGTTCAAGCCGACGC
CGCTTCGCGGCGCGGCTTAACTCAAGCGTTAGATGCACTAAGCACATAATTGCTCACAGCCAAACTATCA
GGTCAAGTCTGCTTTTATTATTTTTAAGCGTGCATAATAAGCCCTACACAAATTGGGAGATATATCATGC
ATGACCAAAATCCCTTAACGTGAGTTTTCGTTCCACTGAGCGTCAGACCCCGTAGAAAAGATCAAAGGAT
CTTCTTGAGATCCTTTTTTTCTGCGCGTAATCTGCTGCTTGCAAACAAAAAAACCACCGCTACCAGCGGT
GGTTTGTTTGCCGGATCAAGAGCTACCAACTCTTTTTCCGAAGGTAACTGGCTTCAGCAGAGCGCAGATA
CCAAATACTGTCCTTCTAGTGTAGCCGTAGTTAGGCCACCACTTCAAGAACTCTGTAGCACCGCCTACAT
ACCTCGCTCTGCTAATCCTGTTACCAGTGGCTGCTGCCAGTGGCGATAAGTCGTGTCTTACCGGGTTGGA
CTCAAGACGATAGTTACCGGATAAGGCGCAGCGGTCGGGCTGAACGGGGGGTTCGTGCACACAGCCCAGC
TTGGAGCGAACGACCTACACCGAACTGAGATACCTACAGCGTGAGCTATGAGAAAGCGCCACGCTTCCCG
AAGGGAGAAAGGCGGACAGGTATCCGGTAAGCGGCAGGGTCGGAACAGGAGAGCGCACGAGGGAGCTTCC
AGGGGGAAACGCCTGGTATCTTTATAGTCCTGTCGGGTTTCGCCACCTCTGACTTGAGCGTCGATTTTTG
TGATGCTCGTCAGGGGGGCGGAGCCTATGGAAAAACGCCAGCAACGCGGCCTTTTTACGGTTCCTGGCCT
TTTGCTGGCCTTTTGCTCACATGTTCTTTCCTGCGTTATCCCCTGATTCTGTGGATAACCGTATTACCGC
CTTTGAGTGAGCTGATACCGCTCGCCGCAGCCGAACGACCGAGCGCAGCGAGTCAGTGAGCGAGGAAGCG
GAAGAGCGCCTGATGCGGTATTTTCTCCTTACGCATCTGTGCGGTATTTCACACCGCATATGGTGCACTC
TCAGTACAATCTGCTCTGATGCCGCATAGTTAAGCCAGTATACACTCCGCTATCGCTACGTGACTGGGTC
ATGGCTGCGCCCCGACACCCGCCAACACCCGCTGACGCGCCCTGACGGGCTTGTCTGCTCCCGGCATCCG
CTTACAGACAAGCTGTGACCGTCTCCGGGAGCTGCATGTGTCAGAGGTTTTCACCGTCATCACCGAAACG
CGCGAGGCAGGGTGCCTTGATGTGGGCGCCGGCGGTCGAGTGGCGACGGCGCGGCTTGTCCGCGCCCTGG
TAGATTGCCTGGCCGTAGGCCAGCCATTTTTGAGCGGCCAGCGGCCGCGATAGGCCGACGCGAAGCGGCG
GGGCGTAGGGAGCGCAGCGACCGAAGGGTAGGCGCTTTTTGCAGCTCTTCGGCTGTGCGCTGGCCAGACA
GTTATGCACAGGCCAGGCGGGTTTTAAGAGTTTTAATAAGTTTTAAAGAGTTTTAGGCGGAAAAATCGCC
TTTTTTCTCTTTTATATCAGTCACTTACATGTGTGACCGGTTCCCAATGTACGGCTTTGGGTTCCCAATG
TACGGGTTCCGGTTCCCAATGTACGGCTTTGGGTTCCCAATGTACGTGCTATCCACAGGAAAGAGACCTT
TTCGACCTTTTTCCCCTGCTAGGGCAATTTGCCCTAGCATCTGCTCCGTACATTAGGAACCGGCGGATGC
TTCGCCCTCGATCAGGTTGCGGTAGCGCATGACTAGGATCGGGCCAGCCTGCCCCGCCTCCTCCTTCAAA
TCGTACTCCGGCAGGTCATTTGACCCGATCAGCTTGCGCACGGTGAAACAGAACTTCTTGAACTCTCCGG
CGCTGCCACTGCGTTCGTAGATCGTCTTGAACAACCATCTGGCTTCTGCCTTGCCTGCGGCGCGGCGTGC
CAGGCGGTAGAGAAAACGGCCGATGCCGGGATCGATCAAAAAGTAATCGGGGTGAACCGTCAGCACGTCC
GGGTTCTTGCCTTCTGTGATCTCGCGGTACATCCAATCAGCTAGCTCGATCTCGATGTACTCCGGCCGCC
CGGTTTCGCTCTTTACGATCTTGTAGCGGCTAATCAAGGCTTCACCCTCGGATACCGTCACCAGGCGGCC
GTTCTTGGCCTTCTTCGTACGCTGCATGGCAACGTGCGTGGTGTTTAACCGAATGCAGGTTTCTACCAGG
TCGTCTTTCTGCTTTCCGCCATCGGCTCGCCGGCAGAACTTGAGTACGTCCGCAACGTGTGGACGGAACA
CGCGGCCGGGCTTGTCTCCCTTCCCTTCCCGGTATCGGTTCATGGATTCGGTTAGATGGGAAACCGCCAT
CAGTACCAGGTCGTAATCCCACACACTGGCCATGCCGGCCGGCCCTGCGGAAACCTCTACGTGCCCGTCT
GGAAGCTCGTAGCGGATCACCTCGCCAGCTCGTCGGTCACGCTTCGACAGACGGAAAACGGCCACGTCCA
TGATGCTGCGACTATCGCGGGTGCCCACGTCATAGAGCATCGGAACGAAAAAATCTGGTTGCTCGTCGCC
CTTGGGCGGCTTCCTAATCGACGGCGCACCGGCTGCCGGCGGTTGCCGGGATTCTTTGCGGATTCGATCA
GCGGCCGCTTGCCACGATTCACCGGGGCGTGCTTCTGCCTCGATGCGTTGCCGCTGGGCGGCCTGCGCGG
CCTTCAACTTCTCCACCAGGTCATCACCCAGCGCCGCGCCGATTTGTACCGGGCCGGATGGTTTGCGACC
GCTCACGCCGATTCCTCGGGCTTGGGGGTTCCAGTGCCATTGCAGGGCCGGCAGACAACCCAGCCGCTTA
CGCCTGGCCAACCGCCCGTTCCTCCACACATGGGGCATTCCACGGCGTCGGTGCCTGGTTGTTCTTGATT
TTCCATGCCGCCTCCTTTAGCCGCTAAAATTCATCTACTCATTTATTCATTTGCTCATTTACTCTGGTAG
CTGCGCGATGTATTCAGATAGCAGCTCGGTAATGGTCTTGCCTTGGCGTACCGCGTACATCTTCAGCTTG
GTGTGATCCTCCGCCGGCAACTGAAAGTTGACCCGCTTCATGGCTGGCGTGTCTGCCAGGCTGGCCAACG
TTGCAGCCTTGCTGCTGCGTGCGCTCGGACGGCCGGCACTTAGCGTGTTTGTGCTTTTGCTCATTTTCTC
TTTACCTCATTAACTCAAATGAGTTTTGATTTAATTTCAGCGGCCAGCGCCTGGACCTCGCGGGCAGCGT
CGCCCTCGGGTTCTGATTCAAGAACGGTTGTGCCGGCGGCGGCAGTGCCTGGGTAGCTCACGCGCTGCGT
GATACGGGACTCAAGAATGGGCAGCTCGTACCCGGCCAGCGCCTCGGCAACCTCACCGCCGATGCGCGTG
CCTTTGATCGCCCGCGACACGACAAAGGCCGCTTGTAGCCTTCCATCCGTGACCTCAATGCGCTGCTTAA
CCAGCTCCACCAGGTCGGCGGTGGCCCATATGTCGTAAGGGCTTGGCTGCACCGGAATCAGCACGAAGTC
GGCTGCCTTGATCGCGGACACAGCCAAGTCCGCCGCCTGGGGCGCTCCGTCGATCACTACGAAGTCGCGC
CGGCCGATGGCCTTCACGTCGCGGTCAATCGTCGGGCGGTCGATGCCGACAACGGTTAGCGGTTGATCTT
CCCGCACGGCCGCCCAATCGCGGGCACTGCCCTGGGGATCGGAATCGACTAACAGAACATCGGCCCCGGC
GAGTTGCAGGGCGCGGGCTAGATGGGTTGCGATGGTCGTCTTGCCTGACCCGCCTTTCTGGTTAAGTACA
GCGATAACCTTCATGCGTTCCCCTTGCGTATTTGTTTATTTACTCATCGCATCATATACGCAGCGACCGC
ATGACGCAAGCTGTTTTACTCAAATACACATCACCTTTTTAGACGGCGGCGCTCGGTTTCTTCAGCGGCC
AAGCTGGCCGGCCAGGCCGCCAGCTTGGCATCAGACAAACCGGCCAGGATTTCATGCAGCCGCACGGTTG
AGACGTGCGCGGGCGGCTCGAACACGTACCCGGCCGCGATCATCTCCGCCTCGATCTCTTCGGTAATGAA
AAACGGTTCGTCCTGGCCGTCCTGGTGCGGTTTCATGCTTGTTCCTCTTGGCGTTCATTCTCGGCGGCCG
CCAGGGCGTCGGCCTCGGTCAATGCGTCCTCACGGAAGGCACCGCGCCGCCTGGCCTCGGTGGGCGTCAC
TTCCTCGCTGCGCTCAAGTGCGCGGTACAGGGTCGAGCGATGCACGCCAAGCAGTGCAGCCGCCTCTTTC
ACGGTGCGGCCTTCCTGGTCGATCAGCTCGCGGGCGTGCGCGATCTGTGCCGGGGTGAGGGTAGGGCGGG
GGCCAAACTTCACGCCTCGGGCCTTGGCGGCCTCGCGCCCGCTCCGGGTGCGGTCGATGATTAGGGAACG
CTCGAACTCGGCAATGCCGGCGAACACGGTCAACACCATGCGGCCGGCCGGCGTGGTGGTGTCGGCCCAC
GGCTCTGCCAGGCTACGCAGGCCCGCGCCGGCCTCCTGGATGCGCTCGGCAATGTCCAGTAGGTCGCGGG
TGCTGCGGGCCAGGCGGTCTAGCCTGGTCACTGTCACAACGTCGCCAGGGCGTAGGTGGTCAAGCATCCT
GGCCAGCTCCGGGCGGTCGCGCCTGGTGCCGGTGATCTTCTCGGAAAACAGCTTGGTGCAGCCGGCCGCG
TGCAGTTCGGCCCGTTGGTTGGTCAAGTCCTGGTCGTCGGTGCTGACGCGGGCATAGCCCAGCAGGCCAG
CGGCGGCGCTCTTGTTCATGGCGTAATGTCTCCGGTTCTAGTCGCAAGTATTCTACTTTATGCGACTAAA
ACACGCGACAAGAAAACGCCAGGAAAAGGGCAGGGCGGCAGCCTGTCGCGTAACTTAGGACTTGTGCGAC
ATGTCGTTTTCAGAAGACGGCTGCACTGAACGTCAGAAGCCGACTGCACTATAGCAGCGGAGGGGTTGGA
TCAAAGTACTTTGATCCCGAGGGGAACCCTGTGGTTGGCATGCACATACAAATGGACGAACGGATAAACC
T
