>Addgene plasmid #68654 | pMpGWB326 | addgene partial sequence | sequence record 128420 | CAT-R 5'-GCAACTGACTGAAATGCCTC-3'
CGGATCCTAACTCAAAATCCACACATTATACGAGCCGGAAGCATAAAGTGTAAAGCCTGGGGTGCCTAAT
GCGGCCCCTCGAGGGGCCGCCATAGTGACTGGATATGTTGTGTTTTACAGTATTATGTAGTCTGTTTTTT
ATGCAAAATCTAATTTAATATATTGATATTTATATCATTTTACGTTTCTCG
