>Addgene plasmid #68654 | pMpGWB326 | addgene partial sequence | sequence record 129843 | M13pUC-Fwd 5'-CCCAGTCACGACGTTGTAAAACG-3'
AAAAAGCTGAACGAGAAACGTAAAATGATATAAATATCAATATATTAAATTAGATTTTGCATAAAAAACA
GACTACATAATACTGTAAAACACAACATATCCAGTCACTATGGCGGCCCCTCGAGGGGCCGCATTAGGCA
CCCCAGGCTTTACACTTTATGCTTCCGGCTCGTATAATGTGTGGATTTTGAGTTAGGATCCGTCGAGATT
TTCAGGAGCTAAGGAAGCTAAAATGGAGAAAAAAATCACTGGATATACCACCGTTGATATATCCCAATGG
CATCGTAAAGAACATTTTGAGGCATTTCAGTCAGTTGCTCAATGTACCTATAACCAGACCGTTCAGCTGG
ATATTACGGCCTTTTTAAAGACCGTAAAGAAAAATAAGCACAAGTTTTATCCGGCCTTTATTCACATTCT
TGCCCGCCTGATGAATGCTCATCCGGAATTCCGTATGGCAATGAAAGACGGTGAGCTGGTGATATGGGAT
AGTGTTCACCCTTGTTACACCGTTTTCCATGAGCAAACTGAAACGTTTTCATCGCTCTGGAGTGAATACC
ACGACGATTTCCGGCAGTTTCTACACATATATTCGCAAGATGTGGCGTGTTACGGTGAAAACCTGGCCTA
TTTCCCTAAAGGGTTTATTGAGAATATGTTTTTCGTCTCAGCCAATCCCTGGGTGAGTTTCACCAGTTTT
G
