>Addgene plasmid #68654 | pMpGWB326 | addgene partial sequence | sequence record 129845 | NOSterm-R 5'-attgccaaatgtttgaacga-3'
AGTTTGCTAGGGAGGTCGCAGTATCTGGCCACAGCCACCTCGTGCTGCTCGACGTAGGTCTCTTTGTCGG
CCTCCTTGATTCTTTCCAGTCTGTGGTCCACATAGTAGACGCCGGGCATCTTGAGGTTCTTAGCGGGTTT
CTTGGATCTGTATGTGGTCTTGAAGTTGCAGATCAGGTGGCCCCCGCCCACGAGCTTCAGGGCCATGTCG
CTTCTGCCTTCCAGGCCGCCGTCAGCGGGGTACAGCATCTCGGTGTTGGCCTCCCAGCCGAGTGTTTTCT
TCTGCATCACAGGGCCGTTGGATGGGAAGTTCACCCCTCTGATCTTGACGTTGTAGATGAGGCAGCCGTC
CTGGAGGCTGGTGTCCTGGGTAGCGGTCAGCACGCCCCCGTCTTCGTATGTGGTGACTCTCTCCCATGTG
AAGCCCTCAGGGAAGGACTGCTTAAAGAAGTCGGGGATGCCCTGGGTGTGGTTGATGAAGGTTCTGCTGC
CGTACATGAAGCTGGTAGCCAGGATGTCGAAGGCGAAGGGGAGAGGGCCGCCCTCGACCACCTTGATTCT
CATGGTCTGGGTGCCCTCGTAGGGCTTGCCTTCGCCCTCGGATGTGCACTTGAAGTGGTGGTTGTTCACG
GTGCCCTCCATGTACAGCTTCATGTGCATGTTCTCCTTAATCAGCTCGCTCATGCTCCCACCGGAGCCTC
CAGCGCTGTTATCAACCACTTTGTAC
